>Addgene plasmid #90174 | LP344 | addgene full sequence | sequence record 178428 | Addgene NGS Result
CGTTACATAACTTACGGTAAATGGCCCGCCTGGCTGACCGCCCAACGACCCCCGCCCATTGACGTCAATA
ATGACGTATGTTCCCATAGTAACGCCAATAGGGACTTTCCATTGACGTCAATGGGTGGAGTATTTACGGT
AAACTGCCCACTTGGCAGTACATCAAGTGTATCATATGCCAAGTACGCCCCCTATTGACGTCAATGACGG
TAAATGGCCCGCCTGGCATTATGCCCAGTACATGACCTTATGGGACTTTCCTACTTGGCAGTACATCTAC
GTATTAGTCATCGCTATTACCATGGTGATGCGGTTTTGGCAGTACATCAATGGGCGTGGATAGCGGTTTG
ACTCACGGGGATTTCCAAGTCTCCACCCCATTGACGTCAATGGGAGTTTGTTTTGGCACCAAAATCAACG
GGACTTTCCAAAATGTCGTAACAACTCCGCCCCATTGACGCAAATGGGCGGTAGGCGTGTACGGTGGGAG
GTCTATATAAGCAGAGCTGGTTTAGTGAACCGTCAGATCCGCTAGCGCTACCGGTCGCCACCATGGTGAG
CAAGGGCGAGGAGCTGTTCACCGGGGTGGTGCCCATCCTGGTCGAGCTGGACGGCGACGTAAACGGCCAC
AAGTTCAGCGTGTCCGGCGAGGGCGAGGGCGATGCCACCTACGGCAAGCTGACCCTGAAGTTCATCTGCA
CCACCGGCAAGCTGCCCGTGCCCTGGCCCACCCTCGTGACCACCCTGACCTACGGCGTGCAGTGCTTCAG
CCGCTACCCCGACCACATGAAGCAGCACGACTTCTTCAAGTCCGCCATGCCCGAAGGCTACGTCCAGGAG
CGCACCATCTTCTTCAAGGACGACGGCAACTACAAGACCCGCGCCGAGGTGAAGTTCGAGGGCGACACCC
TGGTGAACCGCATCGAGCTGAAGGGCATCGACTTCAAGGAGGACGGCAACATCCTGGGGCACAAGCTGGA
GTACAACTACAACAGCCACAACGTCTATATCATGGCCGACAAGCAGAAGAACGGCATCAAGGTGAACTTC
AAGATCCGCCACAACATCGAGGACGGCAGCGTGCAGCTCGCCGACCACTACCAGCAGAACACCCCCATCG
GCGACGGCCCCGTGCTGCTGCCCGACAACCACTACCTGAGCACCCAGTCCGCCCTGAGCAAAGACCCCAA
CGAGAAGCGCGATCACATGGTCCTGCTGGAGTTCGTGACCGCCGCCGGGATCACTCTCGGCATGGACGAG
CTGTACAAGTCCGGACTCAGATCTCGAGCTCAAGCTTCGAATTCTGCAGTCGACGGTACCATGGGGGACT
CCAAAGTGAAAGTGGCGGTGCGGATACGACCCATGAACCGGCGAGAGACTGACTTGCATACCAAATGTGT
GGTGGATGTGGATGCAAACAAGGTTATTCTTAATCCTGTAAATACGAATCTTTCCAAAGGAGATGCCCGG
GGCCAGCCGAAGGTGTTTGCTTATGATCATTGTTTCTGGTCTATGGATGAATCTGTCAAAGAAAAGTATG
CAGGTCAAGATATTGTTTTCAAGTGCCTTGGAGAGAATATCCTGCAGAATGCTTTTGATGGCTACAATGC
ATGTATCTTTGCCTATGGACAGACTGGCTCTGGAAAATCTTATACCATGATGGGCACAGCTGACCAACCT
GGATTAATCCCAAGACTTTGCAGTGGACTCTTTGAACGAACTCAGAAAGAGGAAAATGAAGAACAGAGTT
TTAAAGTAGAAGTGTCCTACATGGAAATTTATAATGAAAAAGTTCGAGACCTTCTTGATCCCAAAGGAAG
CCGTCAGACGTTGAAAGTCAGAGAGCATAGTGTGTTGGGACCTTATGTCGACGGACTTTCTAAACTGGCT
GTCACAAGCTACAAGGATATTGAGTCGTTGATGTCTGAGGGTAACAAATCTCGCACAGTTGCTGCAACCA
ACATGAACGAGGAGAGTAGCCGATCCCATGCAGTTTTCAAAATCACCCTCACACATACTCTCTACGATGT
GAAGTCTGGGACATCTGGAGAGAAAGTGGGCAAACTCAGCCTGGTGGATTTAGCTGGCAGTGAACGAGCA
ACGAAGACAGGCGCTGCAGGGGACAGGCTGAAGGAAGGGAGCAACATTAACAAGTCCCTCACAACCCTCG
GTCTGGTTATCTCAGCTCTTGCAGATCAGAGTGCTGGCAAAAACAAGAATAAATTTGTTCCATATCGTGA
CTCAGTTCTCACTTGGCTGCTCAAAGACAGCCTCGGGGGTAACAGCAAGACCGCCATGGTGGCTACTGTG
AGTCCTGCAGCTGATAACTATGATGAAACCCTCTCAACTCTGCGGTATGCAGATCGAGCCAAGCACATTG
TAAACCACGCTGTGGTGAATGAGGACCCTAATGCCCGAATTATCCGGGATTAGTCTAGATAACTGATCAT
AATCAGCCATACCACATTTGTAGAGGTTTTACTTGCTTTAAAAAACCTCCCACACCTCCCCCTGAACCTG
AAACATAAAATGAATGCAATTGTTGTTGTTAACTTGTTTATTGCAGCTTATAATGGTTACAAATAAAGCA
ATAGCATCACAAATTTCACAAATAAAGCATTTTTTTCACTGCATTCTAGTTGTGGTTTGTCCAAACTCAT
CAATGTATCTTAACGCGTAAATTGTAAGCGTTAATATTTTGTTAAAATTCGCGTTAAATTTTTGTTAAAT
CAGCTCATTTTTTAACCAATAGGCCGAAATCGGCAAAATCCCTTATAAATCAAAAGAATAGACCGAGATA
GGGT
[37 nt withheld, positions 2805-2841]
AAAGAACGTGGACTCCAACGTCAAAGG
[49 nt withheld, positions 2869-2917]
T
[91 nt withheld, positions 2919-3009]
G
[124 nt withheld, positions 3011-3134]
CAGGTGGCACTTTTCGGGGAAATGTGCGCGGAACCCCTATTTGTTTATTTTTCTAAATACATTCAAATAT
GTATCCGCTCATGAGACAATAACCCTGATAAATGCTTCAATAATATTGAAAAAGGAAGAGTCCTGAGGCG
GAAAGAACCAGCTGTGGAATGTGTGTCAGTTAGGGTGTGGAAAGTCCCCAGGCTCCCCAGCAGGCAGAAG
TATGCAAAGCATGCATCTCAATTAGTCAGCAACCAGGTGTGGAAAGTCCCCAGGCTCCCCAGCAGGCAGA
AGTATGCAAAGCATGCATCTCAATTAGTCAGCAACCATAGTCCCGCCCCTAACTCCGCCCATCCCGCCCC
TAACTCCGCCCAGTTCCGCCCATTCTCCGCCCCATGGCTGACTAATTTTTTTTATTTATGCAGAGGCCGA
GGCCGCCTCGGCCTCTGAGCTATTCCAGAAGTAGTGAGGAGGCTTTTTTGGAGGCCTAGGCTTTTGCAAA
GATCGATCAAGAGACAGGATGAGGATCGTTTCGCATGATTGAACAAGATGGATTGCACGCAGGTTCTCCG
GCCGCTTGGGTGGAGAGGCTATTCGGCTATGACTGGGCACAACAGACAATCGGCTGCTCTGATGCCGCCG
TGTTCCGGCTGTCAGCGCAGGGGCGCCCGGTTCTTTTTGTCAAGACCGACCTGTCCGGTGCCCTGAATGA
ACTGCAAGACGAGGCAGCGCGGCTATCGTGGCTGGCCACGACGGGCGTTCCTTGCGCAGCTGTGCTCGAC
GTTGTCACTGAAGCGGGAAGGGACTGGCTGCTATTGGGCGAAGTGCCGGGGCAGGATCTCCTGTCATCTC
ACCTTGCTCCTGCCGAGAAAGTATCCATCATGGCTGATGCAATGCGGCGGCTGCATACGCTTGATCCGGC
TACCTGCCCATTCGACCACCAAGCGAAACATCGCATCGAGCGAGCACGTACTCGGATGGAAGCCGGTCTT
GTCGATCAGGATGATCTGGACGAAGAGCATCAGGGGCTCGCGCCAGCCGAACTGTTCGCCAGGCTCAAGG
CGAGCATGCCCGACGGCGAGGATCTCGTCGTGACCCATGGCGATGCCTGCTTGCCGAATATCATGGTGGA
AAATGGCCGCTTTTCTGGATTCATCGACTGTGGCCGGCTGGGTGTGGCGGACCGCTATCAGGACATAGCG
TTGGCTACCCGTGATATTGCTGAAGAGCTTGGCGGCGAATGGGCTGACCGCTTCCTCGTGCTTTACGGTA
TCGCCGCTCCCGATTCGCAGCGCATCGCCTTCTATCGCCTTCTTGACGAGTTCTTCTGAGCGGGACTCTG
GGGTTCGAAATGACCGACCAAGCGACGCCCAACCTGCCATCACGAGATTTCGATTCCACCGCCGCCTTCT
ATGAAAGGTTGGGCTTCGGAATCGTTTTCCGGGACGCCGGCTGGATGATCCTCCAGCGCGGGGATCTCAT
GCTGGAGTTCTTCGCCCACCCTAGGGGGAGGCTAACTGAAACACGGAAGGAGACAATACCGGAAGGAACC
CGCGCTATGACGGCAATAAAAAGACAGAATAAAACGCACGGTGTTGGGTCGTTTGTTCATAAACGCGGGG
TTCGGTCCCAGGGCTGGCACTCTGTCGATACCCCACCGAGACCCCATTGGGGCCAATACGCCCGCGTTTC
TTCCTTTTCCCCACCCCACCCCCCAAGTTCGGGTGAAGGCCCAGGGCTCGCAGCCAACGTCGGGGCGGCA
GGCCCTGCCATAGCCTCAGGTTACTCATATATACTTTAGATTGATTTAAAACTTCATTTTTAATTTAAAA
GGATCTAGGTGAAGATCCTTTTTGATAATCTCATGACCAAAATCCCTTAACGTGAGTTTTCGTTCCACTG
AGCGTCAGACCCCGTAGAAAAGATCAAAGGATCTTCTTGAGATCCTTTTTTTCTGCGCGTAATCTGCTGC
TTGCAAACAAAAAAACCACCGCTACCAGCGGTGGTTTGTTTGCCGGATCAAGAGCTACCAACTCTTTTTC
CGAAGGTAACTGGCTTCAGCAGAGCGCAGATACCAAATACTGTTCTTCTAGTGTAGCCGTAGTTAGGCCA
CCACTTCAAGAACTCTGTAGCACCGCCTACATACCTCGCTCTGCTAATCCTGTTACCAGTGGCTGCTGCC
AGTGGCGATAAGTCGTGTCTTACCGGGTTGGACTCAAGACGATAGTTACCGGATAAGGCGCAGCGGTCGG
GCTGAACGGGGGGTTCGTGCACACAGCCCAGCTTGGAGCGAACGACCTACACCGAACTGAGATACCTACA
GCGTGAGCTATGAGAAAGCGCCACGCTTCCCGAAGGGAGAAAGGCGGACAGGTATCCGGTAAGCGGCAGG
GTCGGAACAGGAGAGCGCACGAGGGAGCTTCCAGGGGGAAACGCCTGGTATCTTTATAGTCCTGTCGGGT
TTCGCCACCTCTGACTTGAGCGTCGATTTTTGTGATGCTCGTCAGGGGGGCGGAGCCTATGGAAAAACGC
CAGCAACGCGGCCTTTTTACGGTTCCTGGCCTTTTGCTGGCCTTTTGCTCACATGTTCTTTCCTGCGTTA
TCCCCTGATTCTGTGGATAACCGTATTACCGCCATGCATTAGTTATTAATAGTAATCAATTACGGGGTCA
TTAGTTCATAGCCCATATATGGAGTTCCG
Features (pLannotate 1.2.2; 16 found; start..end, strand, type, name):
      1..304     +  enhancer       CMV enhancer: human cytomegalovirus immediate early enhancer
    305..508     +  promoter       CMV promoter: human cytomegalovirus (CMV) immediate early promoter
    553..1269    +  CDS            EGFP: EGFP is a basic (constitutively fluorescent) green fluorescent protein published in 1996, derived from Aequorea victoria. It is reported to be a rapidly-maturing weak dimer with moderate acid sensitivity.
   1270..1320    +  misc_feature   MCS (fragment): multiple cloning site
   1321..2430    +  CDS            Kif1c (fragment): KIF1C_MOUSE - Experimental evidence at protein level: Swiss-Prot protein existence level 1. Motor required for the retrograde transport of Golgi vesicles to the endoplasmic reticulum. Has a microtubule plus end-directed motility (By similarity). From Mus musculus (Mouse).
   2444..2528    +  CDS            large T antigen (fragment): large T antigen from SV40 (simian virus 40)
   2551..2672    +  polyA_signal   SV40 poly(A) signal: SV40 polyadenylation signal
   2706..3134    -  rep_origin     f1 ori (sequence partly withheld): f1 bacteriophage origin of replication; arrow indicates direction of (+) strand synthesis
   3161..3265    +  promoter       AmpR promoter: bla
   3267..3624    +  promoter       SV40 promoter: SV40 enhancer and early promoter
   3659..4453    +  CDS            NeoR/KanR: aminoglycoside phosphotransferase from Tn5; aph(3')-II (or nptII); confers resistance to neomycin, kanamycin, and G418 (Geneticin®)
   4474..4626    +  CDS            ble (fragment): BLE_KLEPN - Experimental evidence at protein level: Swiss-Prot protein existence level 1. Binding protein with a strong affinity to the bleomycin family of antibiotics. Binds to CL990; an antimitotic-antibiotic compound. From Klebsiella pneumoniae.
   4685..4732    +  polyA_signal   HSV TK poly(A) signal: herpes simplex virus thymidine kinase polyadenylation signal (Cole and Stacy, 1985)
   4823..4839    -  polyA_signal   bGH poly(A) signal (fragment): bovine growth hormone polyadenylation signal
   5061..5649    +  rep_origin     ori: high-copy-number ColE1/pMB1/pBR322/pUC origin of replication
   5764..5823    +  enhancer       CMV enhancer (fragment): human cytomegalovirus immediate early enhancer
