[The description below was written by a language model from this plasmid's Addgene catalogue record and pLannotate feature annotations shown in this document.]
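Description:
LP344 is a mammalian expression plasmid built on the unmodified Clontech pEGFP-C1 backbone, carrying a cDNA fragment that encodes amino acid residues 1-370 of human KIF13B (also known as GAKIN), a kinesin family member. The roughly 1.1 kb insert was PCR-amplified from an existing full-length GAKIN/KIF13B clone in pEGFP-C1 and placed between the KpnI and XbaI sites of the multiple cloning site, both of which are retained. Transcription is driven by the human cytomegalovirus immediate early enhancer and promoter. The EGFP coding sequence lies immediately upstream of the insert, separated by a short stretch of polylinker, so the product is an N-terminally EGFP-tagged KIF13B truncation. An SV40 polyadenylation signal terminates the transcript.

The automated annotation labels the 1,110 bp insert region as a fragment of mouse Kif1c. This most likely reflects sequence similarity among related kinesins, since its position and length match the catalogued human KIF13B insert. Short hits to SV40 large T antigen, ble and the bGH poly(A) signal are likewise probably incidental matches within backbone sequence.

The plasmid replicates in bacteria from a high-copy ColE1/pUC-type origin and also carries an f1 origin. A single Tn5 aminoglycoside phosphotransferase gene, preceded by a bacterial bla promoter and the SV40 early promoter and followed by the HSV TK poly(A) signal, gives kanamycin resistance in E. coli and G418 selection in mammalian cells. The construct allows expression and fluorescence visualisation of this KIF13B fragment in cultured cells. It was deposited with a study of KIF13B at the ciliary transition zone and its role in Sonic hedgehog signalling.
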