Addgene plasmid #90174: LP344
Purpose: pEGFP-C1 with cDNA encoding HsKIF13B aa residues 1-370
Depositing lab: Lotte Pedersen. Depositing organization: University of Copenhagen. Publication: KIF13B establishes a CAV1-enriched microdomain at the ciliary transition zone to promote Sonic hedgehog signalling. Schou KB, Mogensen JB, Morthorst SK, Nielsen BS, Aleliunaite A, Serra-Marques A, Furstenberg N, Saunier S, Bizet AA, Veland IR, Akhmanova A, Christensen ST, Pedersen LB. Nat Commun. 2017 Jan 30;8:14177. doi: 10.1038/ncomms14177. PubMed 28134340.
Backbone
  Vector backbone: pEGFP-C1
  Backbone manufacturer: Clontech
  Backbone size w/o insert (bp): 4700
  Total vector size (bp): 5810
  Modifications to backbone: None
  Vector type: Mammalian Expression
  Selectable markers: Neomycin (select with G418)
Growth in bacteria
  Bacterial resistance: Kanamycin, 50 μg/mL
  Growth temperature: 37°C
  Growth strain: DH5alpha
  Copy number: Unknown
Gene/Insert
  Gene/Insert name: KIF13B (alt name: GAKIN)
  Species: H. sapiens (human)
  Insert size (bp): 1110
  Mutation: aa residues 1-370
  GenBank ID: NM_015254.3
  Entrez Gene: KIF13B (a.k.a. GAKIN)
  Promoter: CMV
  Tag / fusion protein: GFP (N terminal on insert)
  Cloning method: Restriction Enzyme; 5′ cloning site KpnI (not destroyed); 3′ cloning site XbaI (not destroyed)
  Sequencing primers: 5′ EGFP-C: CATGGTCCTGCTGGAGTTCGTG; 3′ SV40pA-R: GAAATTTGTGATGCTATTGC
Terms and licenses: Academic/Nonprofit Terms; Industry Terms: Not Available to Industry
Depositor comments: Insert PCR-amplified from plasmid received from Dr. Athar Chishti, Tufts University School of Medicine (pEGFP-C1 with full-length GAKIN/KIF13B; Asaba et al. J. Biol. Chem. 2003, PMID: 12496241)
How to cite: LP344 was a gift from Lotte Pedersen (Addgene plasmid # 90174 ; http://n2t.net/addgene:90174 ; RRID:Addgene_90174)
